Addgene plasmid #217955: pCL1313
Purpose: Expression of human H3.1 tagged on its C-terminus with eGFP. Expression in mammalian cells driven by the CMV promoter.
Depositing lab: Andrew Bowman. Publication: A specific role for importin-5 and NASP in the import and nuclear hand-off of monomeric H3. Pardal AJ, Bowman AJ. Elife. 2022 Sep 6;11:e81755. doi: 10.7554/eLife.81755. PubMed 36066346.
Backbone
  Vector backbone: peGFP-N1
  Backbone manufacturer: Clonetech
  Vector type: Mammalian Expression
  Selectable markers: Gentamicin
Growth in bacteria
  Bacterial resistance: Kanamycin, 50 μg/mL
  Growth temperature: 37°C
  Growth strain: DH5alpha
  Copy number: High Copy
Gene/Insert
  Gene/Insert name: Histone H3.1
  Species: H. sapiens (human)
  Entrez Gene: H3C1 (a.k.a. H3/A, H3C10, H3C11, H3C12, H3C2, H3C3, H3C4, H3C6, H3C7, H3C8, H3FA, HIST1H3A)
  Promoter: CMV
  Tag / fusion protein: eGFP (C terminal on backbone)
  Cloning method: Restriction Enzyme; 5′ cloning site NheI (not destroyed); 3′ cloning site AgeI (not destroyed)
  Sequencing primers: 5′ CMV promoter primer; 3′ peGFP-N1-RP
Terms and licenses: Academic/Nonprofit Terms; Industry Terms: Not Available to Industry
How to cite: pCL1313 was a gift from Andrew Bowman (Addgene plasmid # 217955 ; http://n2t.net/addgene:217955 ; RRID:Addgene_217955)
