[The description below was written by a language model from this plasmid's Addgene catalogue record and pLannotate feature annotations shown in this document.]
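Description:
pCL1313 is a mammalian expression plasmid built on the peGFP-N1 backbone that produces human histone H3.1 fused at its C-terminus to eGFP. The H3.1 coding sequence (Entrez gene H3C1) was inserted between the NheI and AgeI sites, both of which are retained, so that it lies directly upstream of the backbone's EGFP open reading frame. Transcription is driven by the human cytomegalovirus immediate-early enhancer and promoter and terminated by the SV40 polyadenylation signal downstream of EGFP. The automated annotation labels the histone reading frame by its match to the bovine H3.1 protein entry. That is consistent with the strong conservation of this histone, and the catalogue record gives the insert as human.

The 5,131 nt plasmid is propagated in E. coli from a high-copy ColE1/pUC-type origin and also carries an f1 origin, which allows single-stranded DNA production. Selection relies on the Tn5 NeoR/KanR aminoglycoside phosphotransferase gene, which is placed behind tandem bacterial (AmpR/bla) and SV40 early promoters and followed by the HSV TK polyadenylation signal. This arrangement gives kanamycin resistance in bacteria and G418 (Geneticin) resistance in mammalian cells. The catalogue lists the mammalian marker as "Gentamicin", which probably refers to Geneticin given the annotated cassette. The short ble, bGH poly(A) and large T antigen hits are fragments and are unlikely to be functional elements.

The construct is suited to transient or stable expression of fluorescently labelled H3.1 for imaging its localisation in mammalian cells. The associated publication concerns the nuclear import and hand-off of monomeric H3 by importin-5 and NASP.
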