Features (pLannotate 1.2.2; 14 found; start..end, strand, type, name):
    696..1103    -  CDS            H31_BOVIN (sequence withheld): Experimental evidence at protein level: Swiss-Prot protein existence level 1. Core component of nucleosome. Nucleosomes wrap and compact DNA into chromatin, limiting DNA accessibility to the cellular machineries which require DNA as a template. Histones thereby play a central role in transcription regulation, DNA repair, DNA replication and chromosomal stability. DNA accessibility is regulated via a complex set of post-translational modifications of histones, also called histone code, and nucleosome remodeling. From Bos taurus (Bovine).
   1141..1344    -  promoter       CMV promoter: human cytomegalovirus (CMV) immediate early promoter
   1345..1648    -  enhancer       CMV enhancer: human cytomegalovirus immediate early enhancer
   1823..2411    -  rep_origin     ori: high-copy-number ColE1/pMB1/pBR322/pUC origin of replication
   2633..2649    +  polyA_signal   bGH poly(A) signal (fragment): bovine growth hormone polyadenylation signal
   2740..2787    -  polyA_signal   HSV TK poly(A) signal: herpes simplex virus thymidine kinase polyadenylation signal (Cole and Stacy, 1985)
   2846..2998    -  CDS            ble (fragment): BLE_KLEPN - Experimental evidence at protein level: Swiss-Prot protein existence level 1. Binding protein with a strong affinity to the bleomycin family of antibiotics. Binds to CL990; an antimitotic-antibiotic compound. From Klebsiella pneumoniae.
   3019..3813    -  CDS            NeoR/KanR: aminoglycoside phosphotransferase from Tn5; aph(3')-II (or nptII); confers resistance to neomycin, kanamycin, and G418 (Geneticin®)
   3848..4205    -  promoter       SV40 promoter: SV40 enhancer and early promoter
   4207..4311    -  promoter       AmpR promoter: bla
   4338..4766    +  rep_origin     f1 ori (sequence partly withheld): f1 bacteriophage origin of replication; arrow indicates direction of (+) strand synthesis
   4800..4921    -  polyA_signal   SV40 poly(A) signal: SV40 polyadenylation signal
   4944..5027    -  CDS            large T antigen (fragment): large T antigen from SV40 (simian virus 40)
   5044..630     -  CDS            EGFP (fragment) (across the origin): the original enhanced GFP (Yang et al., 1996) mammalian codon-optimized
>Addgene plasmid #217955 | pCL1313 | addgene full sequence | sequence record 430209 | Addgene NGS Result
TCTTTGCTCAGGGCGGACTGGGTGCTCAGGTAGTGGTTGTCGGGCAGCAGCACGGGGCCGTCGCCGATGG
GGGTGTTCTGCTGGTAGTGGTCGGCGAGCTGCACGCTGCCGTCCTCGATGTTGTGGCGGATCTTGAAGTT
CACCTTGATGCCGTTCTTCTGCTTGTCGGCCATGATATAGACGTTGTGGCTGTTGTAGTTGTACTCCAGC
TTGTGCCCCAGGATGTTGCCGTCCTCCTTGAAGTCGATGCCCTTCAGCTCGATGCGGTTCACCAGGGTGT
CGCCCTCGAACTTCACCTCGGCGCGGGTCTTGTAGTTGCCGTCGTCCTTGAAGAAGATGGTGCGCTCCTG
GACGTAGCCTTCGGGCATGGCGGACTTGAAGAAGTCGTGCTGCTTCATGTGGTCGGGGTAGCGGCTGAAG
CACTGCACGCCGTAGGTCAGGGTGGTCACGAGGGTGGGCCAGGGCACGGGCAGCTTGCCGGTGGTGCAGA
TGAACTTCAGGGTCAGCTTGCCGTAGGTGGCATCGCCCTCGCCCTCGCCGGACACGCTGAACTTGTGGCC
GTTTACGTCGCCGTCCAGCTCGACCAGGATGGGCACCACCCCGGTGAACAGCTCCTCGCCCTTGCTCACC
GTGCTGGCGACCGGTAGCGCGCCTCCACCTGAGCCACCTCCTGAGCCACCTCCTGAGCCACCTCC
[408 nt withheld, positions 696-1103]
GGCGGCGGCGCTAGCGGATCTGACGGTTCACTAAACCAGCTCTGCTTATATAGACCTCCCACCGTACACG
CCTACCGCCCATTTGCGTCAATGGGGCGGAGTTGTTACGACATTTTGGAAAGTCCCGTTGATTTTGGTGC
CAAAACAAACTCCCATTGACGTCAATGGGGTGGAGACTTGGAAATCCCCGTGAGTCAAACCGCTATCCAC
GCCCATTGATGTACTGCCAAAACCGCATCACCATGGTAATAGCGATGACTAATACGTAGATGTACTGCCA
AGTAGGAAAGTCCCATAAGGTCATGTACTGGGCATAATGCCAGGCGGGCCATTTACCGTCATTGACGTCA
ATAGGGGGCGTACTTGGCATATGATACACTTGATGTACTGCCAAGTGGGCAGTTTACCGTAAATACTCCA
CCCATTGACGTCAATGGAAAGTCCCTATTGGCGTTACTATGGGAACATACGTCATTATTGACGTCAATGG
GCGGGGGTCGTTGGGCGGTCAGCCAGGCGGGCCATTTACCGTAAGTTATGTAACGCGGAACTCCATATAT
GGGCTATGAACTAATGACCCCGTAATTGATTACTATTAATAACTAATGCATGGCGGTAATACGGTTATCC
ACAGAATCAGGGGATAACGCAGGAAAGAACATGTGAGCAAAAGGCCAGCAAAAGGCCAGGAACCGTAAAA
AGGCCGCGTTGCTGGCGTTTTTCCATAGGCTCCGCCCCCCTGACGAGCATCACAAAAATCGACGCTCAAG
TCAGAGGTGGCGAAACCCGACAGGACTATAAAGATACCAGGCGTTTCCCCCTGGAAGCTCCCTCGTGCGC
TCTCCTGTTCCGACCCTGCCGCTTACCGGATACCTGTCCGCCTTTCTCCCTTCGGGAAGCGTGGCGCTTT
CTCATAGCTCACGCTGTAGGTATCTCAGTTCGGTGTAGGTCGTTCGCTCCAAGCTGGGCTGTGTGCACGA
ACCCCCCGTTCAGCCCGACCGCTGCGCCTTATCCGGTAACTATCGTCTTGAGTCCAACCCGGTAAGACAC
GACTTATCGCCACTGGCAGCAGCCACTGGTAACAGGATTAGCAGAGCGAGGTATGTAGGCGGTGCTACAG
AGTTCTTGAAGTGGTGGCCTAACTACGGCTACACTAGAAGAACAGTATTTGGTATCTGCGCTCTGCTGAA
GCCAGTTACCTTCGGAAAAAGAGTTGGTAGCTCTTGATCCGGCAAACAAACCACCGCTGGTAGCGGTGGT
TTTTTTGTTTGCAAGCAGCAGATTACGCGCAGAAAAAAAGGATCTCAAGAAGATCCTTTGATCTTTTCTA
CGGGGTCTGACGCTCAGTGGAACGAAAACTCACGTTAAGGGATTTTGGTCATGAGATTATCAAAAAGGAT
CTTCACCTAGATCCTTTTAAATTAAAAATGAAGTTTTAAATCAATCTAAAGTATATATGAGTAACCTGAG
GCTATGGCAGGGCCTGCCGCCCCGACGTTGGCTGCGAGCCCTGGGCCTTCACCCGAACTTGGGGGGTGGG
GTGGGGAAAAGGAAGAAACGCGGGCGTATTGGCCCCAATGGGGTCTCGGTGGGGTATCGACAGAGTGCCA
GCCCTGGGACCGAACCCCGCGTTTATGAACAAACGACCCAACACCGTGCGTTTTATTCTGTCTTTTTATT
GCCGTCATAGCGCGGGTTCCTTCCGGTATTGTCTCCTTCCGTGTTTCAGTTAGCCTCCCCCTAGGGTGGG
CGAAGAACTCCAGCATGAGATCCCCGCGCTGGAGGATCATCCAGCCGGCGTCCCGGAAAACGATTCCGAA
GCCCAACCTTTCATAGAAGGCGGCGGTGGAATCGAAATCTCGTGATGGCAGGTTGGGCGTCGCTTGGTCG
GTCATTTCGAACCCCAGAGTCCCGCTCAGAAGAACTCGTCAAGAAGGCGATAGAAGGCGATGCGCTGCGA
ATCGGGAGCGGCGATACCGTAAAGCACGAGGAAGCGGTCAGCCCATTCGCCGCCAAGCTCTTCAGCAATA
TCACGGGTAGCCAACGCTATGTCCTGATAGCGGTCCGCCACACCCAGCCGGCCACAGTCGATGAATCCAG
AAAAGCGGCCATTTTCCACCATGATATTCGGCAAGCAGGCATCGCCATGGGTCACGACGAGATCCTCGCC
GTCGGGCATGCTCGCCTTGAGCCTGGCGAACAGTTCGGCTGGCGCGAGCCCCTGATGCTCTTCGTCCAGA
TCATCCTGATCGACAAGACCGGCTTCCATCCGAGTACGTGCTCGCTCGATGCGATGTTTCGCTTGGTGGT
CGAATGGGCAGGTAGCCGGATCAAGCGTATGCAGCCGCCGCATTGCATCAGCCATGATGGATACTTTCTC
GGCAGGAGCAAGGTGAGATGACAGGAGATCCTGCCCCGGCACTTCGCCCAATAGCAGCCAGTCCCTTCCC
GCTTCAGTGACAACGTCGAGCACAGCTGCGCAAGGAACGCCCGTCGTGGCCAGCCACGATAGCCGCGCTG
CCTCGTCTTGCAGTTCATTCAGGGCACCGGACAGGTCGGTCTTGACAAAAAGAACCGGGCGCCCCTGCGC
TGACAGCCGGAACACGGCGGCATCAGAGCAGCCGATTGTCTGTTGTGCCCAGTCATAGCCGAATAGCCTC
TCCACCCAAGCGGCCGGAGAACCTGCGTGCAATCCATCTTGTTCAATCATGCGAAACGATCCTCATCCTG
TCTCTTGATCGATCTTTGCAAAAGCCTAGGCCTCCAAAAAAGCCTCCTCACTACTTCTGGAATAGCTCAG
AGGCCGAGGCGGCCTCGGCCTCTGCATAAATAAAAAAAATTAGTCAGCCATGGGGCGGAGAATGGGCGGA
ACTGGGCGGAGTTAGGGGCGGGATGGGCGGAGTTAGGGGCGGGACTATGGTTGCTGACTAATTGAGATGC
ATGCTTTGCATACTTCTGCCTGCTGGGGAGCCTGGGGACTTTCCACACCTGGTTGCTGACTAATTGAGAT
GCATGCTTTGCATACTTCTGCCTGCTGGGGAGCCTGGGGACTTTCCACACCCTAACTGACACACATTCCA
CAGCTGGTTCTTTCCGCCTCAGGACTCTTCCTTTTTCAATATTATTGAAGCATTTATCAGGGTTATTGTC
TCATGAGCGGATACATATTTGAATGTATTTAGAAAAATAAACAAATAGGGGTTCCGCGCACATTTCCCCG
AAAAGTGCCACCTG
[124 nt withheld, positions 4338-4461]
C
[91 nt withheld, positions 4463-4553]
A
[49 nt withheld, positions 4555-4603]
CCTTTGACGTTGGAGTCCACGTTCTTT
[37 nt withheld, positions 4631-4667]
ACCCTATCTCGGTCTATTCTTTTGATTTATAAGGGATTTTGCCGATTTCGGCCTATTGGTTAAAAAATGA
GCTGATTTAACAAAAATTTAACGCGAATTTTAACAAAATATTAACGCTTACAATTTACGCCTTAAGATAC
ATTGATGAGTTTGGACAAACCACAACTAGAATGCAGTGAAAAAAATGCTTTATTTGTGAAATTTGTGATG
CTATTGCTTTATTTGTAACCATTATAAGCTGCAATAAACAAGTTAACAACAACAATTGCATTCATTTTAT
GTTTCAGGTTCAGGGGGAGGTGTGGGAGGTTTTTTAAAGCAAGTAAAACCTCTACAAATGTGGTATGGCT
GATTATGATCTAGAGTCGCGGCCGCTTTACTTGTACAGCTCGTCCATGCCGAGAGTGATCCCGGCGGCGG
TCACGAACTCCTTAAGGACCATGTGATCGCGCTTCTCGTTGGGG
